>Addgene plasmid #166579 | WT-β3 | addgene full sequence | sequence record 330254 | Addgene NGS Result
AGCTTATCGACTGCACGGTGCACCAATGCTTCTGGCGTCAGGCAGCCATCGGAAGCTGTGGTATGGCTGT
GCAGGTCGTAAATCACTGCATAATTCGTGTCGCTCAAGGCGCACTCCCGTTCTGGATAATGTTTTTTGCG
CCGACATCATAACGGTTCTGGCAAATATTCTGAAATGAGCTGTTGACAATTAATCATCGGCTCGTATAAT
GTGTGGAATTGTGAGCGGATAACAATTTCACACAGGAAACAGTATTCATGTCCCCTATACTAGGTTATTG
GAAAATTAAGGGCCTTGTGCAACCCACTCGACTTCTTTTGGAATATCTTGAAGAAAAATATGAAGAGCAT
TTGTATGAGCGCGATGAAGGTGATAAATGGCGAAACAAAAAGTTTGAATTGGGTTTGGAGTTTCCCAATC
TTCCTTATTATATTGATGGTGATGTTAAATTAACACAGTCTATGGCCATCATACGTTATATAGCTGACAA
GCACAACATGTTGGGTGGTTGTCCAAAAGAGCGTGCAGAGATTTCAATGCTTGAAGGAGCGGTTTTGGAT
ATTAGATACGGTGTTTCGAGAATTGCATATAGTAAAGACTTTGAAACTCTCAAAGTTGATTTTCTTAGCA
AGCTACCTGAAATGCTGAAAATGTTCGAAGATCGTTTATGTCATAAAACATATTTAAATGGTGATCATGT
AACCCATCCTGACTTCATGTTGTATGACGCTCTTGATGTTGTTTTATACATGGACCCAATGTGCCTGGAT
GCGTTCCCAAAATTAGTTTGTTTTAAAAAACGTATTGAAGCTATCCCACAAATTGATAAGTACTTGAAAT
CCAGCAAGTATATAGCATGGCCTTTGCAGGGCTGGCAAGCCACGTTTGGTGGTGGCGACCATCCTCCAAA
ATCGGATCTGGTTCCGCGTGGATCCAAGCTACTCATCACCATTCATGACCGGAAGGAATTTGCTAAATTT
GAGGAAGAACGAGCCAGAGCCAAGTGGGACACAGCAAACAACCCGCTGTATAAAGAGGCCACCTCCACCT
TCACCAATATCACCTACCGGGGGACTTGAATTCATCGTGACTGACTGACGATCTGCCTCGCGCGTTTCGG
TGATGACGGTGAAAACCTCTGACACATGCAGCTCCCGGAGACGGTCACAGCTTGTCTGTAAGCGGATGCC
GGGAGCAGACAAGCCCGTCAGGGCGCGTCAGCGGGTGTTGGCGGGTGTCGGGGCGCAGCCATGACCCAGT
CACGTAGCGATAGCGGAGTGTATAATTCTTGAAGACGAAAGGGCCTCGTGATACGCCTATTTTTATAGGT
TAATGTCATGATAATAATGGTTTCTTAGACGTCAGGTGGCACTTTTCGGGGAAATGTGCGCGGAACCCCT
ATTTGTTTATTTTTCTAAATACATTCAAATATGTATCCGCTCATGAGACAATAACCCTGATAAATGCTTC
AATAATATTGAAAAAGGAAGAGTATGAGTATTCAACATTTCCGTGTCGCCCTTATTCCCTTTTTTGCGGC
ATTTTGCCTTCCTGTTTTTGCTCACCCAGAAACGCTGGTGAAAGTAAAAGATGCTGAAGATCAGTTGGGT
GCACGAGTGGGTTACATCGAACTGGATCTCAACAGCGGTAAGATCCTTGAGAGTTTTCGCCCCGAAGAAC
GTTTTCCAATGATGAGCACTTTTAAAGTTCTGCTATGTGGCGCGGTATTATCCCGTGTTGACGCCGGGCA
AGAGCAACTCGGTCGCCGCATACACTATTCTCAGAATGACTTGGTTGAGTACTCACCAGTCACAGAAAAG
CATCTTACGGATGGCATGACAGTAAGAGAATTATGCAGTGCTGCCATAACCATGAGTGATAACACTGCGG
CCAACTTACTTCTGACAACGATCGGAGGACCGAAGGAGCTAACCGCTTTTTTGCACAACATGGGGGATCA
TGTAACTCGCCTTGATCGTTGGGAACCGGAGCTGAATGAAGCCATACCAAACGACGAGCGTGACACCACG
ATGCCTGCAGCAATGGCAACAACGTTGCGCAAACTATTAACTGGCGAACTACTTACTCTAGCTTCCCGGC
AACAATTAATAGACTGGATGGAGGCGGATAAAGTTGCAGGACCACTTCTGCGCTCGGCCCTTCCGGCTGG
CTGGTTTATTGCTGATAAATCTGGAGCCGGTGAGCGTGGGTCTCGCGGTATCATTGCAGCACTGGGGCCA
GATGGTAAGCCCTCCCGTATCGTAGTTATCTACACGACGGGGAGTCAGGCAACTATGGATGAACGAAATA
GACAGATCGCTGAGATAGGTGCCTCACTGATTAAGCATTGGTAACTGTCAGACCAAGTTTACTCATATAT
ACTTTAGATTGATTTAAAACTTCATTTTTAATTTAAAAGGATCTAGGTGAAGATCCTTTTTGATAATCTC
ATGACCAAAATCCCTTAACGTGAGTTTTCGTTCCACTGAGCGTCAGACCCCGTAGAAAAGATCAAAGGAT
CTTCTTGAGATCCTTTTTTTCTGCGCGTAATCTGCTGCTTGCAAACAAAAAAACCACCGCTACCAGCGGT
GGTTTGTTTGCCGGATCAAGAGCTACCAACTCTTTTTCCGAAGGTAACTGGCTTCAGCAGAGCGCAGATA
CCAAATACTGTCCTTCTAGTGTAGCCGTAGTTAGGCCACCACTTCAAGAACTCTGTAGCACCGCCTACAT
ACCTCGCTCTGCTAATCCTGTTACCAGTGGCTGCTGCCAGTGGCGATAAGTCGTGTCTTACCGGGTTGGA
CTCAAGACGATAGTTACCGGATAAGGCGCAGCGGTCGGGCTGAACGGGGGGTTCGTGCACACAGCCCAGC
TTGGAGCGAACGACCTACACCGAACTGAGATACCTACAGCGTGAGCTATGAGAAAGCGCCACGCTTCCCG
AAGGGAGAAAGGCGGACAGGTATCCGGTAAGCGGCAGGGTCGGAACAGGAGAGCGCACGAGGGAGCTTCC
AGGGGGAAACGCCTGGTATCTTTATAGTCCTGTCGGGTTTCGCCACCTCTGACTTGAGCGTCGATTTTTG
TGATGCTCGTCAGGGGGGCGGAGCCTATGGAAAAACGCCAGCAACGCGGCCTTTTTACGGTTCCTGGCCT
TTTGCTGGCCTTTTGCTCACATGTTCTTTCCTGCGTTATCCCCTGATTCTGTGGATAACCGTATTACCGC
CTTTGAGTGAGCTGATACCGCTCGCCGCAGCCGAACGACCGAGCGCAGCGAGTCAGTGAGCGAGGAAGCG
GAAGAGCGCCTGATGCGGTATTTTCTCCTTACGCATCTGTGCGGTATTTCACACCGCATAAATTCCGACA
CCATCGAATGGCGCAAAACCTTTCGCGGTATGGCATGATAGCGCCCGGAAGAGAGTCAATTCAGGGTGGT
GAATGTGAAACCAGTAACGTTATACGATGTCGCAGAGTATGCCGGTGTCTCTTATCAGACCGTTTCCCGC
GTGGTGAACCAGGCCAGCCACGTTTCTGCGAAAACGCGGGAAAAAGTGGAAGCGGCGATGGCGGAGCTGA
ATTACATTCCCAACCGCGTGGCACAACAACTGGCGGGCAAACAGTCGTTGCTGATTGGCGTTGCCACCTC
CAGTCTGGCCCTGCACGCGCCGTCGCAAATTGTCGCGGCGATTAAATCTCGCGCCGATCAACTGGGTGCC
AGCGTGGTGGTGTCGATGGTAGAACGAAGCGGCGTCGAAGCCTGTAAAGCGGCGGTGCACAATCTTCTCG
CGCAACGCGTCAGTGGGCTGATCATTAACTATCCGCTGGATGACCAGGATGCCATTGCTGTGGAAGCTGC
CTGCACTAATGTTCCGGCGTTATTTCTTGATGTCTCTGACCAGACACCCATCAACAGTATTATTTTCTCC
CATGAAGACGGTACGCGACTGGGCGTGGAGCATCTGGTCGCATTGGGTCACCAGCAAATCGCGCTGTTAG
CGGGCCCATTAAGTTCTGTCTCGGCGCGTCTGCGTCTGGCTGGCTGGCATAAATATCTCACTCGCAATCA
AATTCAGCCGATAGCGGAACGGGAAGGCGACTGGAGTGCCATGTCCGGTTTTCAACAAACCATGCAAATG
CTGAATGAGGGCATCGTTCCCACTGCGATGCTGGTTGCCAACGATCAGATGGCGCTGGGCGCAATGCGCG
CCATTACCGAGTCCGGGCTGCGCGTTGGTGCGGATATCTCGGTAGTGGGATACGACGATACCGAAGACAG
CTCATGTTATATCCCGCCGTTAACCACCATCAAACAGGATTTTCGCCTGCTGGGGCAAACCAGCGTGGAC
CGCTTGCTGCAACTCTCTCAGGGCCAGGCGGTGAAGGGCAATCAGCTGTTGCCCGTCTCACTGGTGAAAA
GAAAAACCACCCTGGCGCCCAATACGCAAACCGCCTCTCCCCGCGCGTTGGCCGATTCATTAATGCAGCT
GGCACGACAGGTTTCCCGACTGGAAAGCGGGCAGTGAGCGCAACGCAATTAATGTAAGTTAGCTCACTCA
TTAGGCACCCCAGGCTTTACACTTTATGCTTCCGGCTCGTATGTTGTGTGGAATTGTGAGCGGATAACAA
TTTCACACAGGAAACAGCTATGACCATGATTACGGATTCACTGGCCGTCGTTTTACAACGTCGTGACTGG
GAAAACCCTGGCGTTACCCAACTTAATCGCCTTGCAGCACATCCCCCTTTCGCCAGCTGGCGTAATAGCG
AAGAGGCCCGCACCGATCGCCCTTCCCAACAGTTGCGCAGCCTGAATGGCGAATGGCGCTTTGCCTGGTT
TCCGGCACCAGAAGCGGTGCCGGAAAGCTGGCTGGAGTGCGATCTTCCTGAGGCCGATACTGTCGTCGTC
CCCTCAAACTGGCAGATGCACGGTTACGATGCGCCCATCTACACCAACGTGACCTATCCCATTACGGTCA
ATCCGCCGTTTGTTCCCACGGAGAATCCGACGGGTTGTTACTCGCTCACATTTAATGTTGATGAAAGCTG
GCTACAGGAAGGCCAGACGCGAATTATTTTTGATGGCGTTGGAATT
Features (pLannotate 1.2.2; 17 found; start..end, strand, type, name):
    183..211     +  promoter       tac promoter: strong E. coli promoter; hybrid between the trp and lac UV5 promoters
    219..235     +  protein_bind   lac operator: The lac repressor binds to the lac operator to inhibit transcription in E. coli. This inhibition can be relieved by adding lactose or isopropyl-β-D-thiogalactopyranoside (IPTG). lac repressor encoded by lacI
    258..911     +  CDS            GST26_SCHJA: Experimental evidence at protein level: Swiss-Prot protein existence level 1. GST isoenzymes appear to play a central role in the parasite detoxification system. Other functions are also suspected including a role in increasing the solubility of haematin in the parasite gut. From Schistosoma japonicum (Blood fluke).
    936..1076    +  CDS            Itgb3 (fragment): ITB3_MOUSE - Experimental evidence at protein level: Swiss-Prot protein existence level 1. Integrin alpha-V/beta-3 (ITGAV:ITGB3) is a receptor for cytotactin, fibronectin, laminin, matrix metalloproteinase-2, osteopontin, osteomodulin, prothrombin, thrombospondin, vitronectin and von Willebrand factor. Integrin alpha-IIB/beta-3 (ITGA2B:ITGB3) is a receptor for fibronectin, fibrinogen, plasminogen, prothrombin, thrombospondin and vitronectin. Integrins alpha-IIB/beta-3 and alpha- V/beta-3 recognize the sequence R-G-D in a wide array of ligands. Integrin alpha-IIB/beta-3 recognizes the sequence
   1103..1142    +  CDS            rop (fragment): Rop protein, which maintains plasmids at low copy number; rop
   1244..1284    +  misc_feature   bom (fragment): basis of mobility region from pBR322
   1389..1493    +  promoter       AmpR promoter: bla
   1494..2354    +  CDS            AmpR: β-lactamase; bla; confers resistance to ampicillin, carbenicillin, and related antibiotics
   2525..3113    +  rep_origin     ori: high-copy-number ColE1/pMB1/pBR322/pUC origin of replication
   3299..3350    -  misc_feature   bom (fragment): basis of mobility region from pBR322
   3357..3434    +  promoter       lacI promoter: lacI
   3435..4517    +  CDS            lacI: lac repressor; lacI; The lac repressor binds to the lac operator to inhibit transcription in E. coli. This inhibition can be relieved by adding lactose or isopropyl-β-D-thiogalactopyranoside (IPTG).
   4530..4551    +  protein_bind   CAP binding site: CAP binding activates transcription in the presence of cAMP. E. coli catabolite activator protein
   4566..4596    +  promoter       lac promoter: promoter for the E. coli lac operon
   4604..4620    +  protein_bind   lac operator: The lac repressor binds to the lac operator to inhibit transcription in E. coli. This inhibition can be relieved by adding lactose or isopropyl-β-D-thiogalactopyranoside (IPTG). lac repressor encoded by lacI
   4640..4813    +  CDS            lacZα: LacZα fragment of β-galactosidase; lacZ fragment
   5077..107     -  CDS            yciV (fragment) (across the origin): RNAAM_ECOLI - Also known as trpH From Escherichia coli (strain K12).
