[The description below was written by a language model from this plasmid's Addgene catalogue record and pLannotate feature annotations shown in this document.]
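Description:
WT-β3 is a bacterial expression plasmid built on the pGEX-2T backbone for producing the cytoplasmic tail of mouse β3 integrin (Itgb3) as an N-terminal glutathione S-transferase fusion in E. coli. The annotated sequence shows a tac promoter followed by a lac operator driving the Schistosoma japonicum GST coding sequence. A short Itgb3 fragment of about 140 nt lies just downstream in the same orientation, consistent with a tail-only construct. The plasmid carries its own lacI gene with its promoter, so the tac promoter stays repressed until IPTG is added, giving inducible expression. Propagation relies on a ColE1/pBR322-type origin, and selection is by ampicillin through the β-lactamase gene. Remnants of the pBR322 bom and rop regions and a lac promoter/lacZα segment are typical backbone leftovers with no role in the payload.

The catalogue sizes and the sequenced record disagree. The entry lists an 843 bp insert and a total of 5,791 bp, whereas the full sequencing result is 5,086 nt with only the short Itgb3 fragment annotated. The listed insert size may therefore include GST, although the record does not explain the discrepancy. The cloning method is also not stated. pGEX-2T vectors normally encode a thrombin cleavage site between GST and the insert, but this is not annotated here.

The GST moiety allows affinity capture on glutathione resin, making the construct suitable for purifying the integrin tail or immobilising it for pull-down and binding assays. The associated publication concerns the structure of the talin head and the determinants of its binding to integrin, and the name suggests that this plasmid provides the wild-type β3 tail for such studies.
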