Addgene plasmid #166579: WT-β3
Purpose: For expression of cytoplasmic tail of mouse beta3 integrin with N-terminal GST fusion protein in bacterial cells.
Depositing lab: Vesa Hytönen. Publication: Crystal structure of the FERM-folded talin head reveals the determinants for integrin binding. Zhang P, Azizi L, Kukkurainen S, Gao T, Baikoghli M, Jacquier MC, Sun Y, Maatta JAE, Cheng RH, Wehrle-Haller B, Hytonen VP, Wu J. Proc Natl Acad Sci U S A. 2020 Dec 22;117(51):32402-32412. doi: 10.1073/pnas.2014583117. Epub 2020 Dec 7. PubMed 33288722.
Backbone
  Vector backbone: pGEX-2T
  Backbone manufacturer: SnapGene
  Backbone size w/o insert (bp): 4948
  Total vector size (bp): 5791
  Vector type: Bacterial Expression
Growth in bacteria
  Bacterial resistance: Ampicillin, 100 μg/mL
  Growth temperature: 37°C
  Growth strain: DH5alpha
  Growth instructions: Use BL21-Star (DE3), or other suitable strain for expression. 37C for 5h protein production after induction
  Copy number: Unknown
Gene/Insert
  Gene/Insert name: β3
  Species: M. musculus (mouse)
  Insert size (bp): 843
  Entrez Gene: Itgb3 (a.k.a. CD61, GP3A, INGRB3)
  Tag / fusion protein: GST (N terminal on backbone)
  Cloning method: Unknown
  Sequencing primers: 5′ pGEX 5’ Sequencing Primer 5’-d[GGGCTGGCAAGCCACGTTTGGTG]-3’; 3′ pGEX 3’ Sequencing Primer 5’-d[CCGGGAGCTGCATGTGTCAGAGG]-3’
Terms and licenses: Academic/Nonprofit Terms; Industry Terms: Not Available to Industry
How to cite: WT-β3 was a gift from Vesa Hytönen (Addgene plasmid # 166579 ; http://n2t.net/addgene:166579 ; RRID:Addgene_166579)
