>Addgene plasmid #166579 | WT-β3 | depositor partial sequence | sequence record 331187 | WT-β3 sequence 1119 bps
NGNATNTTGNTACTCATACTCTTCCTTTTNNNTATTATTGAAGCATTTATCAGGGNTATTGTCTCATGAG
CGGATACATATTTGAATGTATTTAGAAAAATAAACAAATAGGGGTTCCGCGCACATTTCCCCGAAAAGTG
CCACCTGACGTCTAAGAAACCATTATTATCATGACATTAACCTATAAAAATAGGCGTATCACGAGGCCCT
TTCGTCTTCAAGAATTATACACTCCGCTATCGCTACGTGACTGGGTCATGGCTGCGCCCCGACACCCGCC
AACACCCGCTGACGCGCCCTGACGGGCTTGTCTGCTCCCGGCATCCGCTTACAGACAAGCTGTGACCGTC
TCCGGGAGCTGCATGTGTCAGAGGTTTTCACCGTCATCACCGAAACGCGCGAGGCAGATCGTCAGTCAGT
CACGATGAATTCAAGTCCCCCGGTAGGTGATATTGGTGAAGGTGGAGGTGGCCTCTTTATACAGCGGGTT
GTTTGCTGTGTCCCACTTGGCTCTGGCTCGTTCTTCCTCAAATTTAGCAAATTCCTTCCGGTCATGAATG
GTGATGAGTAGCTTGGATCCACGCGGAACCAGATCCGATTTTGGAGGATGGTCGCCACCACCAAACGTGG
CTTGCCAGCCCTGCAAAGGCCATGCTATATACTTGCTGGATTTCAAGTACTTATCAATTTGTGGGATAGC
TTCAATACGTTTTTTAAAACAAACTAATTTTGGGAACGCATCCAGGCACATTGGGTCCATGTATAANACA
ACATCAAGAGCGTCATACAACATGAAGTCAGGATGGGTTACATGATCACCATTTAAATATGTTTTATGAC
ATANACGATCTTCGAACATTTTCAGCATTTCAGGTAGCTTGCTAAGAAAATCAACTTTGAGAGTTTCAAA
GTCTTTACTATATGCAATTCTCGAAACACCGTATCTAATATCCAAAACCGCTCCTTCAAGCATTGAAATC
TCTGCACGCTCTTTTGGACAACCACNCAACATGTTGNGCTTGTCAGCTATATAACGTATGATGGCCATAG
ACTGNGTTAATTTAACATCNCCATCAATATAATAAGGAAGATTGGGAAACTCCAAACCCAATTCANNNN
